Addgene plasmid #13647: pGEX2T E7 68CVQ70AAA
Depositing lab: Karl Munger. Depositing organization: National Cancer Institute (NCI). Publication: The human papillomavirus E7 oncoprotein and the cellular transcription factor E2F bind to separate sites on the retinoblastoma tumor suppressor protein. Wu EW, Clemens KE, Heck DV, Munger K. J Virol. 1993 Apr . 67(4):2402-7. PubMed 8445736.
Backbone
  Vector backbone: pGEX2T
  Backbone manufacturer: Amersham
  Backbone size w/o insert (bp): 4900
  Vector type: Bacterial Expression
Growth in bacteria
  Bacterial resistance: Ampicillin, 100 μg/mL
  Growth temperature: 37°C
  Growth strain: DH5alpha
  Copy number: High Copy
Gene/Insert
  Gene/Insert name: HPV 16 E7 CVQ6870AAA (alt name: HPV 16 E7)
  Species: H. sapiens (human)
  Insert size (bp): 300
  Mutation: aa 68-70 changed from CVQ to AAA
  GenBank ID: AY089955
  Entrez Gene: E7 (a.k.a. HpV16gp2)
  Tag / fusion protein: GST (N terminal on backbone)
  Cloning method: Restriction Enzyme; 5′ cloning site BamH1 (not destroyed); 3′ cloning site EcoR1 (not destroyed)
  Sequencing primers: 5′ Amersham pGEX 5'; 3′ Amersham pGEX 3'
Terms and licenses: Academic/Nonprofit Terms; Industry Terms: Not Available to Industry
How to cite: pGEX2T E7 68CVQ70AAA was a gift from Karl Munger (Addgene plasmid # 13647 ; http://n2t.net/addgene:13647 ; RRID:Addgene_13647)
