[The description below was written by a language model from this plasmid's Addgene catalogue record and pLannotate feature annotations shown in this document.]
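Description:
pGEX2T E7 68CVQ70AAA is a bacterial expression plasmid built on the pGEX2T backbone for producing a mutant human papillomavirus type 16 E7 oncoprotein as a glutathione S-transferase fusion in E. coli. The assembled sequence is about 5.2 kb. It is maintained at high copy from a ColE1/pMB1-type origin and selected with ampicillin through the β-lactamase gene. The short rop, bom, yciV and lacZα segments in the annotation are backbone remnants rather than functional payload.

Expression is driven by the hybrid tac promoter followed by a lac operator. The plasmid also carries lacI under the lacIq promoter, so the repressor it supplies keeps transcription off until IPTG is added. Downstream lies the Schistosoma japonicum GST coding sequence, then the roughly 300 bp E7 open reading frame, cloned between BamHI and EcoRI sites that both remain intact. This places GST at the N terminus of E7. pGEX2T vectors normally encode a thrombin cleavage site between GST and the insert, although that element is not annotated in the feature table. The insert carries a triple alanine substitution, with residues 68–70 changed from CVQ to AAA. The catalogue lists the insert species as human, but the gene is viral in origin.

The GST moiety allows affinity capture on glutathione resin, which suits the construct to purification of the mutant protein and to pull-down or in vitro binding assays. The associated publication concerns how E7 and the transcription factor E2F bind to the retinoblastoma tumor suppressor protein, so this mutant presumably served to probe the contribution of these E7 residues to such interactions. The record does not state the mutant's phenotype.
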