Features (pLannotate 1.2.2; 17 found; start..end, strand, type, name):
      6..107     -  CDS            yciV (fragment): RNAAM_ECOLI - Also known as trpH From Escherichia coli (strain K12).
    183..211     +  promoter       tac promoter: strong E. coli promoter; hybrid between the trp and lac UV5 promoters
    219..235     +  protein_bind   lac operator: The lac repressor binds to the lac operator to inhibit transcription in E. coli. This inhibition can be relieved by adding lactose or isopropyl-β-D-thiogalactopyranoside (IPTG). lac repressor encoded by lacI
    258..911     +  CDS            GST26_SCHJA: Experimental evidence at protein level: Swiss-Prot protein existence level 1. GST isoenzymes appear to play a central role in the parasite detoxification system. Other functions are also suspected including a role in increasing the solubility of haematin in the parasite gut. From Schistosoma japonicum (Blood fluke).
    939..1232    +  CDS            E7: VE7_HPV16 - Experimental evidence at protein level: Swiss-Prot protein existence level 1. Plays a role in viral genome replication by driving entry of quiescent cells into the cell cycle. Stimulation of progression from G1 to S phase allows the virus to efficiently use the cellular DNA replicating machinery to achieve viral genome replication. E7 protein has both transforming and trans-activating activities. Induces the disassembly of the E2F1 transcription factor from RB1, with subsequent transcriptional activation of E2F1-regulated S-phase genes. Interferes with host histone deacetylation me
   1261..1300    +  CDS            rop (fragment): Rop protein, which maintains plasmids at low copy number; rop
   1402..1442    +  misc_feature   bom (fragment): basis of mobility region from pBR322
   1547..1651    +  promoter       AmpR promoter: bla
   1652..2512    +  CDS            AmpR: β-lactamase; bla; confers resistance to ampicillin, carbenicillin, and related antibiotics
   2683..3271    +  rep_origin     ori: high-copy-number ColE1/pMB1/pBR322/pUC origin of replication
   3457..3508    -  misc_feature   bom (fragment): basis of mobility region from pBR322
   3515..3592    +  promoter       lacIq promoter: lacI (mutant); In the lacIq allele, a single base change in the promoter boosts expression of the lacI gene about 10-fold.
   3593..4675    +  CDS            lacI: lac repressor; lacI; The lac repressor binds to the lac operator to inhibit transcription in E. coli. This inhibition can be relieved by adding lactose or isopropyl-β-D-thiogalactopyranoside (IPTG).
   4688..4709    +  protein_bind   CAP binding site: CAP binding activates transcription in the presence of cAMP. E. coli catabolite activator protein
   4724..4754    +  promoter       lac promoter: promoter for the E. coli lac operon
   4762..4778    +  protein_bind   lac operator: The lac repressor binds to the lac operator to inhibit transcription in E. coli. This inhibition can be relieved by adding lactose or isopropyl-β-D-thiogalactopyranoside (IPTG). lac repressor encoded by lacI
   4798..4971    +  CDS            lacZα: LacZα fragment of β-galactosidase; lacZ fragment
>Addgene plasmid #13647 | pGEX2T E7 68CVQ70AAA | addgene full sequence | sequence record 160451 | Addgene assembled full plasmid sequence
ACGTTATCGACTGCACGGTGCACCAATGCTTCTGGCGTCAGGCAGCCATCGGAAGCTGTGGTATGGCTGT
GCAGGTCGTAAATCACTGCATAATTCGTGTCGCTCAAGGCGCACTCCCGTTCTGGATAATGTTTTTTGCG
CCGACATCATAACGGTTCTGGCAAATATTCTGAAATGAGCTGTTGACAATTAATCATCGGCTCGTATAAT
GTGTGGAATTGTGAGCGGATAACAATTTCACACAGGAAACAGTATTCATGTCCCCTATACTAGGTTATTG
GAAAATTAAGGGCCTTGTGCAACCCACTCGACTTCTTTTGGAATATCTTGAAGAAAAATATGAAGAGCAT
TTGTATGAGCGCGATGAAGGTGATAAATGGCGAAACAAAAAGTTTGAATTGGGTTTGGAGTTTCCCAATC
TTCCTTATTATATTGATGGTGATGTTAAATTAACACAGTCTATGGCCATCATACGTTATATAGCTGACAA
GCACAACATGTTGGGTGGTTGTCCAAAAGAGCGTGCAGAGATTTCAATGCTTGAAGGAGCGGTTTTGGAT
ATTAGATACGGTGTTTCGAGAATTGCATATAGTAAAGACTTTGAAACTCTCAAAGTTGATTTTCTTAGCA
AGCTACCTGAAATGCTGAAAATGTTCGAAGATCGTTTATGTCATAAAACATATTTAAATGGTGATCATGT
AACCCATCCTGACTTCATGTTGTATGACGCTCTTGATGTTGTTTTATACATGGACCCAATGTGCCTGGAT
GCGTTCCCAAAATTAGTTTGTTTTAAAAAACGTATTGAAGCTATCCCACAAATTGATAAGTACTTGAAAT
CCAGCAAGTATATAGCATGGCCTTTGCAGGGCTGGCAAGCCACGTTTGGTGGTGGCGACCATCCTCCAAA
ATCGGATCTGGTTCCGCGTGGATCCACCATGCATGGAGATACACCTACATTGCATGAATATATGTTAGAT
TTGCAACCAGAGACAACTGATCTCTACTGTTATGAGCAATTAAATGACAGCTCAGAGGAGGAGGATGAAA
TAGATGGTCCAGCTGGACAAGCAGAACCGGACAGAGCCCATTACAATATTGTAACCTTTTGTTGCAAGTG
TGACTCTACGCTTCGGTTGGCTGCTGCAAGTACTCACGTAGACATTCGTACTTTGGAAGACCTGTTAATG
GGCACACTAGGAATTGTGTGCCCCATCTGTTCTCAGAAACCATAAGAATTCATCGTGACTGACTGACGAT
CTGCCTCGCGCGTTTCGGTGATGACGGTGAAAACCTCTGACACATGCAGCTCCCGGAGACGGTCACAGCT
TGTCTGTAAGCGGATGCCGGGAGCAGACAAGCCCGTCAGGGCGCGTCAGCGGGTGTTGGCGGGTGTCGGG
GCGCAGCCATGACCCAGTCACGTAGCGATAGCGGAGTGTATAATTCTTGAAGACGAAAGGGCCTCGTGAT
ACGCCTATTTTTATAGGTTAATGTCATGATAATAATGGTTTCTTAGACGTCAGGTGGCACTTTTCGGGGA
AATGTGCGCGGAACCCCTATTTGTTTATTTTTCTAAATACATTCAAATATGTATCCGCTCATGAGACAAT
AACCCTGATAAATGCTTCAATAATATTGAAAAAGGAAGAGTATGAGTATTCAACATTTCCGTGTCGCCCT
TATTCCCTTTTTTGCGGCATTTTGCCTTCCTGTTTTTGCTCACCCAGAAACGCTGGTGAAAGTAAAAGAT
GCTGAAGATCAGTTGGGTGCACGAGTGGGTTACATCGAACTGGATCTCAACAGCGGTAAGATCCTTGAGA
GTTTTCGCCCCGAAGAACGTTTTCCAATGATGAGCACTTTTAAAGTTCTGCTATGTGGCGCGGTATTATC
CCGTGTTGACGCCGGGCAAGAGCAACTCGGTCGCCGCATACACTATTCTCAGAATGACTTGGTTGAGTAC
TCACCAGTCACAGAAAAGCATCTTACGGATGGCATGACAGTAAGAGAATTATGCAGTGCTGCCATAACCA
TGAGTGATAACACTGCGGCCAACTTACTTCTGACAACGATCGGAGGACCGAAGGAGCTAACCGCTTTTTT
GCACAACATGGGGGATCATGTAACTCGCCTTGATCGTTGGGAACCGGAGCTGAATGAAGCCATACCAAAC
GACGAGCGTGACACCACGATGCCTGCAGCAATGGCAACAACGTTGCGCAAACTATTAACTGGCGAACTAC
TTACTCTAGCTTCCCGGCAACAATTAATAGACTGGATGGAGGCGGATAAAGTTGCAGGACCACTTCTGCG
CTCGGCCCTTCCGGCTGGCTGGTTTATTGCTGATAAATCTGGAGCCGGTGAGCGTGGGTCTCGCGGTATC
ATTGCAGCACTGGGGCCAGATGGTAAGCCCTCCCGTATCGTAGTTATCTACACGACGGGGAGTCAGGCAA
CTATGGATGAACGAAATAGACAGATCGCTGAGATAGGTGCCTCACTGATTAAGCATTGGTAACTGTCAGA
CCAAGTTTACTCATATATACTTTAGATTGATTTAAAACTTCATTTTTAATTTAAAAGGATCTAGGTGAAG
ATCCTTTTTGATAATCTCATGACCAAAATCCCTTAACGTGAGTTTTCGTTCCACTGAGCGTCAGACCCCG
TAGAAAAGATCAAAGGATCTTCTTGAGATCCTTTTTTTCTGCGCGTAATCTGCTGCTTGCAAACAAAAAA
ACCACCGCTACCAGCGGTGGTTTGTTTGCCGGATCAAGAGCTACCAACTCTTTTTCCGAAGGTAACTGGC
TTCAGCAGAGCGCAGATACCAAATACTGTCCTTCTAGTGTAGCCGTAGTTAGGCCACCACTTCAAGAACT
CTGTAGCACCGCCTACATACCTCGCTCTGCTAATCCTGTTACCAGTGGCTGCTGCCAGTGGCGATAAGTC
GTGTCTTACCGGGTTGGACTCAAGACGATAGTTACCGGATAAGGCGCAGCGGTCGGGCTGAACGGGGGGT
TCGTGCACACAGCCCAGCTTGGAGCGAACGACCTACACCGAACTGAGATACCTACAGCGTGAGCTATGAG
AAAGCGCCACGCTTCCCGAAGGGAGAAAGGCGGACAGGTATCCGGTAAGCGGCAGGGTCGGAACAGGAGA
GCGCACGAGGGAGCTTCCAGGGGGAAACGCCTGGTATCTTTATAGTCCTGTCGGGTTTCGCCACCTCTGA
CTTGAGCGTCGATTTTTGTGATGCTCGTCAGGGGGGCGGAGCCTATGGAAAAACGCCAGCAACGCGGCCT
TTTTACGGTTCCTGGCCTTTTGCTGGCCTTTTGCTCACATGTTCTTTCCTGCGTTATCCCCTGATTCTGT
GGATAACCGTATTACCGCCTTTGAGTGAGCTGATACCGCTCGCCGCAGCCGAACGACCGAGCGCAGCGAG
TCAGTGAGCGAGGAAGCGGAAGAGCGCCTGATGCGGTATTTTCTCCTTACGCATCTGTGCGGTATTTCAC
ACCGCATAAATTCCGACACCATCGAATGGTGCAAAACCTTTCGCGGTATGGCATGATAGCGCCCGGAAGA
GAGTCAATTCAGGGTGGTGAATGTGAAACCAGTAACGTTATACGATGTCGCAGAGTATGCCGGTGTCTCT
TATCAGACCGTTTCCCGCGTGGTGAACCAGGCCAGCCACGTTTCTGCGAAAACGCGGGAAAAAGTGGAAG
CGGCGATGGCGGAGCTGAATTACATTCCCAACCGCGTGGCACAACAACTGGCGGGCAAACAGTCGTTGCT
GATTGGCGTTGCCACCTCCAGTCTGGCCCTGCACGCGCCGTCGCAAATTGTCGCGGCGATTAAATCTCGC
GCCGATCAACTGGGTGCCAGCGTGGTGGTGTCGATGGTAGAACGAAGCGGCGTCGAAGCCTGTAAAGCGG
CGGTGCACAATCTTCTCGCGCAACGCGTCAGTGGGCTGATCATTAACTATCCGCTGGATGACCAGGATGC
CATTGCTGTGGAAGCTGCCTGCACTAATGTTCCGGCGTTATTTCTTGATGTCTCTGACCAGACACCCATC
AACAGTATTATTTTCTCCCATGAAGACGGTACGCGACTGGGCGTGGAGCATCTGGTCGCATTGGGTCACC
AGCAAATCGCGCTGTTAGCGGGCCCATTAAGTTCTGTCTCGGCGCGTCTGCGTCTGGCTGGCTGGCATAA
ATATCTCACTCGCAATCAAATTCAGCCGATAGCGGAACGGGAAGGCGACTGGAGTGCCATGTCCGGTTTT
CAACAAACCATGCAAATGCTGAATGAGGGCATCGTTCCCACTGCGATGCTGGTTGCCAACGATCAGATGG
CGCTGGGCGCAATGCGCGCCATTACCGAGTCCGGGCTGCGCGTTGGTGCGGATATCTCGGTAGTGGGATA
CGACGATACCGAAGACAGCTCATGTTATATCCCGCCGTTAACCACCATCAAACAGGATTTTCGCCTGCTG
GGGCAAACCAGCGTGGACCGCTTGCTGCAACTCTCTCAGGGCCAGGCGGTGAAGGGCAATCAGCTGTTGC
CCGTCTCACTGGTGAAAAGAAAAACCACCCTGGCGCCCAATACGCAAACCGCCTCTCCCCGCGCGTTGGC
CGATTCATTAATGCAGCTGGCACGACAGGTTTCCCGACTGGAAAGCGGGCAGTGAGCGCAACGCAATTAA
TGTGAGTTAGCTCACTCATTAGGCACCCCAGGCTTTACACTTTATGCTTCCGGCTCGTATGTTGTGTGGA
ATTGTGAGCGGATAACAATTTCACACAGGAAACAGCTATGACCATGATTACGGATTCACTGGCCGTCGTT
TTACAACGTCGTGACTGGGAAAACCCTGGCGTTACCCAACTTAATCGCCTTGCAGCACATCCCCCTTTCG
CCAGCTGGCGTAATAGCGAAGAGGCCCGCACCGATCGCCCTTCCCAACAGTTGCGCAGCCTGAATGGCGA
ATGGCGCTTTGCCTGGTTTCCGGCACCAGAAGCGGTGCCGGAAAGCTGGCTGGAGTGCGATCTTCCTGAG
GCCGATACTGTCGTCGTCCCCTCAAACTGGCAGATGCACGGTTACGATGCGCCCATCTACACCAACGTAA
CCTATCCCATTACGGTCAATCCGCCGTTTGTTCCCACGGAGAATCCGACGGGTTGTTACTCGCTCACATT
TAATGTTGATGAAAGCTGGCTACAGGAAGGCCAGACGCGAATTATTTTTGATGGCGTTGGAATT
