>Addgene plasmid #13647 | pGEX2T E7 68CVQ70AAA | addgene partial sequence | sequence record 160450 | pGEX3 5'-CCGGGAGCTGCATGTGTCAGAGG-3'
TCACCGAAACGCGCGAGGCAGATCGTCAGTCAGTCACGATGAATTCTTATGGTTTCTGAGAACAGATGGG
GCACACAATTCCTAGTGTGCCCATTAACAGGTCTTCCAAAGTACGAATGTCTACGTGAGTACTTGCAGCA
GCCAACCGAAGCGTAGAGTCACACTTGCAACAAAAGGTTACAATATTGTAATGGGCTCTGTCCGGTTCTG
CTTGTCCAGCTGGACCATCTATTTCATCCTCCTCCTCTGAGCTGTCATTTAATTGCTCATAACAGTAGAG
ATCAGTTGTCTCTGGTTGCAAATCTAACATATATTCATGCAATGTAGGTGTATCTCCATGCATGGTGGAT
CCACGCGGAACCAGATCCGATTTTGGAGGATGGTCGCCACCACCAAACGTGGCTTGCCAGCCCTGCAAAG
GCCATGCTATATACTTGCTGGATTTCAAGTACTTATCAATTTGTGGGATAGCTTCAATACGTTTTTTAAA
ACAAACTAATTTTGGGAACGCATCCAGGCACATTGGGTCCATGTATAAAACAACATCAAGAGCGTCATAC
AACATGAAGTCAGGATGGGTTACATGATCACCATTTAAATATGTTTTATGACATAAACGATCTTCGAACA
TTTTCAGCATTTCAGGTAGCTTGCTAAGAAAATCAACTTTGAGAGTTTCAAAGTCTTTACTATATGCAAT
TCTCGAAACACCGTATCTAATATCCAAAACCGCTCCTTCAAGCATTGAAATCTCTGCACGCTCTTTTGGA
CAACCACCCAACATGTTGTGCTTGTCAGCTATATAACGTATGATGGCCATAGACTGTGTTAATTTAACAT
CACCATCAATATAATAAGGAAGATTGGGAAACTCCAAACCCAATTCAAACTTTTTGTTTCGCCATTTATC
ACCTTCATCGCGCTCATACAAATGCTCTTCATATTTTTCTTCAAGATATTCCAAAAGAAGTCGAGTGGGT
TGCACAAGGCCCTTAATTTTCCAATAAC
